Addgene plasmid #68600: pMpGWB209
Purpose: (Empty Backbone) Gateway binary vector designed for transgenic research with Marchantia polymorpha as well as other plants
Depositing lab: Takayuki Kohchi. Depositing organization: Kyoto University, Graduate School of Biostudies. Publication: Development of Gateway Binary Vector Series with Four Different Selection Markers for the Liverwort Marchantia polymorpha. Ishizaki K, Nishihama R, Ueda M, Inoue K, Ishida S, Nishimura Y, Shikanai T, Kohchi T. PLoS One. 2015 Sep 25;10(9):e0138876. doi: 10.1371/journal.pone.0138876. eCollection 2015. PONE-D-15-25288 PubMed 26406247.
Backbone
  Vector backbone: pMpGWB200
  Backbone manufacturer: Kohchi Lab., Kyoto University
  Backbone size (bp): 9021
  Modifications to backbone: 3xFLAG coding sequence is cloned downstream of the Gateway cassette.
  Vector type: Plant Expression
  Selectable markers: Gentamicin
  Tag / fusion protein: 3xFLAG (C terminal on insert)
Growth in bacteria
  Bacterial resistance: Chloramphenicol and Spectinomycin, 25 & 50 μg/mL
  Growth temperature: 37°C
  Growth strain: DB3.1
  Copy number: High Copy
Gene/Insert
  Cloning method: Gateway Cloning
Resource information
  A portion of this plasmid was derived from a plasmid made by: The Gateway cassette was provided by Tsuyoshi Nakagawa at Shimane University, Japan.
Terms and licenses: Academic/Nonprofit Terms; Industry Terms: Not Available to Industry
How to cite: pMpGWB209 was a gift from Takayuki Kohchi (Addgene plasmid # 68600 ; http://n2t.net/addgene:68600 ; RRID:Addgene_68600)
