[The description below was written by a language model from this plasmid's Addgene catalogue record and pLannotate feature annotations shown in this document.]
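Description:
pMpGWB209 is an empty Gateway destination binary vector built on the pMpGWB200 backbone for Agrobacterium-mediated transformation of the liverwort Marchantia polymorpha, and is also stated to be usable in other plants. The backbone outside the T-DNA carries a ColE1/pMB1-type origin with the pBR322 bom region for high-copy replication in E. coli. It also carries the pVS1 oriV, RepA and StaA functions, which support replication and stable maintenance in Agrobacterium. An aadA gene provides spectinomycin/streptomycin resistance for bacterial selection. Because the unrecombined vector contains the toxic ccdB gene, it is propagated in a ccdB-tolerant strain (DB3.1) under chloramphenicol plus spectinomycin selection.

Between the nopaline-type right and left T-DNA border repeats lie two units. The first is the Gateway cassette, in which attR sites flank a chloramphenicol resistance gene and ccdB. This is followed directly by a 3xFLAG coding sequence and the NOS terminator. An LR reaction with an entry clone replaces the CmR–ccdB segment with the sequence of interest. If that sequence lacks a stop codon and is in frame, the product carries a C-terminal 3xFLAG epitope for detection or immunopurification. The feature table annotates no plant promoter upstream of attR1, only a lacZα fragment, so expression apparently depends on regulatory sequence supplied with the insert, such as a genomic fragment with its native promoter; the record does not state this explicitly. The second unit is the plant selection marker, a gentamicin acetyltransferase gene driven by the enhanced CaMV 35S promoter and terminated by the CaMV poly(A) signal. It allows gentamicin selection of transformants. The deposited sequence is 10,794 nt, larger than the listed 9,021 bp backbone.
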