Features (pLannotate 1.2.2; 29 found; start..end, strand, type, name):
     54..78      -  misc_feature   RB T-DNA repeat: right border repeat from nopaline C58 T-DNA
    144..298     -  CDS            lacZα (fragment): LacZα fragment of β-galactosidase; lacZ fragment
    323..447     +  protein_bind   attR1: mutant version of attR; recombination site for the Gateway® LR reaction LR Clonase™
    484..514     +  promoter       lac UV5 promoter: E. coli lac promoter with an "up" mutation
    539..567     +  promoter       cat promoter (fragment): promoter of the E. coli cat gene encoding chloramphenicol acetyltransferase
    568..1227    +  CDS            CmR: chloramphenicol acetyltransferase; cat; confers resistance to chloramphenicol
   1406..1564    +  CDS            ccdA (fragment): CCDA_ECO57 - Also known as H, letA. Experimental evidence at protein level: Swiss-Prot protein existence level 1. Antitoxin component of a type II toxin-antitoxin (TA) system which inhibits the post-segregational killing (PSK) of plasmid-free cells, also referred to as a plasmid addiction system. Binds to and blocks the activity of CcdB; will also remove bound CcdB protein from the CcdB-GyrA complex by forming a CcdA-CcdB complex, a process termed rejuvenation. Functions as a transcriptional corepressor for the ccdAB operon, repression also requires CcdB (By similarity). From Escherichia coli
   1569..1871    +  CDS            ccdB: CCDB_ECOLI - Also known as G, letB, letD. Experimental evidence at protein level: Swiss-Prot protein existence level 1. Toxic component of a type II toxin-antitoxin (TA) system, functioning in plasmid maintainence. Responsible for the post- segregational killing (PSK) of plasmid-free cells, also referred to as a plasmid addiction system. Half-life of over 2 hours. Cell killing by CcdB is accompanied by filamentation, defects in chromosome and plasmid segregation, defects in cell division, formation of anucleate cells, decreased DNA synthesis and plasmid loss. Interferes with the activity of DN
   1915..2037    -  protein_bind   attR3: mutant version of attR; recombination site for the Gateway® LR reaction LR Clonase™
   2019..2039    -  protein_bind   attB2: mutant version of attB; core recombination site for the Gateway® BP reaction BP Clonase™
   2051..2116    +  CDS            3xFLAG: three tandem FLAG® epitope tags, followed by an enterokinase cleavage site
   2135..2387    +  terminator     NOS terminator: nopaline synthase terminator and poly(A) signal
   2443..2465    -  protein_bind   lac operator (fragment): The lac repressor binds to the lac operator to inhibit transcription in E. coli. This inhibition can be relieved by adding lactose or isopropyl-β-D-thiogalactopyranoside (IPTG). lac repressor encoded by lacI
   2469..2499    -  promoter       lac promoter: promoter for the E. coli lac operon
   2514..2535    -  protein_bind   CAP binding site: CAP binding activates transcription in the presence of cAMP. E. coli catabolite activator protein
   2620..2792    -  polyA_signal   CaMV poly(A) signal: cauliflower mosaic virus polyadenylation signal
   2849..3378    -  CDS            GmR (fragment): gentamycin acetyltransferase; aacC1; confers resistance to gentamycin
   3445..4121    -  promoter       CaMV 35S promoter (enhanced): cauliflower mosaic virus 35S promoter with a duplicated enhancer region
   4316..4340    -  misc_feature   LB T-DNA repeat: left border repeat from nopaline C58 T-DNA
   4599..4622    +  promoter       Pc promoter (fragment): intI1 (promoter lies within the coding sequence); class 1 integron promoter
   4798..4854    +  CDS            GmR (fragment): gentamycin acetyltransferase; aacC1; confers resistance to gentamycin
   4865..5652    +  CDS            SmR (fragment): aminoglycoside adenylyltransferase (Murphy, 1985); aadA; confers resistance to spectinomycin and streptomycin
   5898..6486    +  rep_origin     ori: high-copy-number ColE1/pMB1/pBR322/pUC origin of replication
   6672..6812    -  misc_feature   bom: basis of mobility region from pBR322
   6914..6953    -  CDS            rop (fragment): Rop protein, which maintains plasmids at low copy number; rop
   7156..7350    -  rep_origin     pVS1 oriV: origin of replication for the Pseudomonas plasmid pVS1 (Heeb et al., 2000)
   7416..8489    -  CDS            pVS1 RepA: replication protein from the Pseudomonas plasmid pVS1 (Heeb et al., 2000)
   8918..9547    -  CDS            pVS1 StaA: stability protein from the Pseudomonas plasmid pVS1 (Heeb et al., 2000)
  10107..10508   -  CDS            Y4CG_SINFN (fragment): Protein inferred from homology: Swiss-Prot protein existence level 3. From Sinorhizobium fredii (strain NBRC 101917 / NGR234).
>Addgene plasmid #68600 | pMpGWB209 | depositor full sequence | sequence record 135383 | pMpGWB209 sequence 10794 bps
TTTCACGCCCTTTTAAATATCCGATTATTCTAATAAACGCTCTTTTCTCTTAGGTTTACCCGCCAATATA
TCCTGTCAAACACTGATAGTTTAAACTGAAGGCGGGAAACGACAATCTGATCCAAGCTCAAGCTGCTCTA
GCATTCGCCATTCAGGCTGCGCAACTGTTGGGAAGGGCGATCGGTGCGGGCCTCTTCGCTATTACGCCAG
CTGGCGAAAGGGGGATGTGCTGCAAGGCGATTAAGTTGGGTAACGCCAGGGTTTTCCCAGTCACGACGTT
GTAAAACGACGGCCAGTGCCAAGCTTGGGTCTAGAGTTATCAACAAGTTTGTACAAAAAAGCTGAACGAG
AAACGTAAAATGATATAAATATCAATATATTAAATTAGATTTTGCATAAAAAACAGACTACATAATACTG
TAAAACACAACATATCCAGTCACTATGGCGGCCCCTCGAGGGGCCGCATTAGGCACCCCAGGCTTTACAC
TTTATGCTTCCGGCTCGTATAATGTGTGGATTTTGAGTTAGGATCCGGCGAGATTTTCAGGAGCTAAGGA
AGCTAAAATGGAGAAAAAAATCACTGGATATACCACCGTTGATATATCCCAATGGCATCGTAAAGAACAT
TTTGAGGCATTTCAGTCAGTTGCTCAATGTACCTATAACCAGACCGTTCAGCTGGATATTACGGCCTTTT
TAAAGACCGTAAAGAAAAATAAGCACAAGTTTTATCCGGCCTTTATTCACATTCTTGCCCGCCTGATGAA
TGCTCATCCGGAATTCCGTATGGCAATGAAAGACGGTGAGCTGGTGATATGGGATAGTGTTCACCCTTGT
TACACCGTTTTCCATGAGCAAACTGAAACGTTTTCATCGCTCTGGAGTGAATACCACGACGATTTCCGGC
AGTTTCTACACATATATTCGCAAGATGTGGCGTGTTACGGTGAAAACCTGGCCTATTTCCCTAAAGGGTT
TATTGAGAATATGTTTTTCGTCTCAGCCAATCCCTGGGTGAGTTTCACCAGTTTTGATTTAAACGTGGCC
AATATGGACAACTTCTTCGCCCCCGTTTTCACCATGGGCAAATATTATACGCAAGGCGACAAGGTGCTGA
TGCCGCTGGCGATTCAGGTTCATCATGCCGTCTGTGATGGCTTCCATGTCGGCAGAATGCTTAATGAATT
ACAACAGTACTGCGATGAGTGGCAGGGCGGGGCGTAAACGCGTGGATCCGGCTTACTAAAAGCCAGATAA
CAGTATGCGTATTTGCGCGCTGATTTTTGCGGTATAAGAATATATACTGATATGTATACCCGAAGTATGT
CAAAAAGAGGTGTGCTATGAAGCAGCGTATTACAGTGACAGTTGACAGCGACAGCTATCAGTTGCTCAAG
GCATATATGATGTCAATATCTCCGGTCTGGTAAGCACAACCATGCAGAATGAAGCCCGTCGTCTGCGTGC
CGAACGCTGGAAAGCGGAAAATCAGGAAGGGATGGCTGAGGTCGCCCGGTTTATTGAAATGAACGGCTCT
TTTGCTGACGAGAACAGGGGCTGGTGAAATGCAGTTTAAGGTTTACACCTATAAAAGAGAGAGCCGTTAT
CGTCTGTTTGTGGATGTACAGAGTGATATTATTGACACGCCCGGGCGACGGATGGTGATCCCCCTGGCCA
GTGCACGTCTGCTGTCAGATAAAGTCTCCCGTGAACTTTACCCGGTGGTGCATATCGGGGATGAAAGCTG
GCGCATGATGACCACCGATATGGCCAGTGTGCCGGTCTCCGTTATCGGGGAAGAAGTGGCTGATCTCAGC
CACCGCGAAAATGACATCAAAAACGCCATTAACCTGATGTTCTGGGGAATATAAATGTCAGGCTCCCTTA
TACACAGCCAGTCTGCAGGTCGACCATAGTGACTGGATATGTTGTGTTTTACAGTATTATGTAGTCTGTT
TTTTATGCAAAATCTAATTTAATAGTATTGATATTTATATCATTTTACGTTTCTCGTTCAGCTTTCTTGT
ACAAAGTGGTTGATAACAGCGACTACAAAGACCATGACGGTGATTATAAAGATCATGACATCGACTACAA
GGATGACGATGACAAGTAGAGCTCGAATTTCCCCGATCGTTCAAACATTTGGCAATAAAGTTTCTTAAGA
TTGAATCCTGTTGCCGGTCTTGCGATGATTATCATATAATTTCTGTTGAATTACGTTAAGCATGTAATAA
TTAACATGTAATGCATGACGTTATTTATGAGATGGGTTTTTATGATTAGAGTCCCGCAATTATACATTTA
ATACGCGATAGAAAACAAAATATAGCGCGCAAACTAGGATAAATTATCGCGCGCGGTGTCATCTATGTTA
CTAGATCGGGAATTGGTTCCGGAACCAATTCGTAATCATGGTCATAGCTGTTTCCTGTGTGAAATTGTTA
TCCGCTCACAATTCCACACAACATACGAGCCGGAAGCATAAAGTGTAAAGCCTGGGGTGCCTAATGAGTG
AGCTAACTCACATTAGGCTGAATTAGGCGCGCCTATTTCTGAATTCAACACATTGCGGACGTTTTTAATG
TACTGAATTAACGCCGAATTAATTCGGGGGATCTGGATTTTAGTACTGGATTTTGGTTTTAGGAATTAGA
TTTTATTGATAGAAGTATTTTACAAATACAAATACATACTAAGGGTTTCTTATATGCTCAACACATGAGC
GAAACCCTATAGGAACCCTAATTCCCTTATCTGGGAACTACTCACACATTATTATGGAGAAACTCGAGCT
TGTCGATCGACTCTAGGCCGGGAAGCCGATCTCGGCTTGAACGAATTGTTAGGTGGCGGTACTTGGGTCG
ATATCAAAGTGCATCACTTCTTCCCGTATGCCCAACTTTGTATAGAGAGCCACTGCGGGATCGTCACCGT
AATCTGCTTGCACGTAGATCACATAAGCACCAAGCGCGTTGGCCTCATGCTTGAGGAGATTGATGAGCGC
GGTGGCAATGCCCTGCCTCCGGTGCTCGCCGGAGACTGCGAGATCATAGATATAGATCTCACTACGCGGC
TGCTCAAACTTGGGCAGAACGTAAGCCGCGAGAGCGCCAACAACCGCTTCTTGGTCGAAGGCAGCAAGCG
CGATGAATGTCTTACTACGGAGCAAGTTCCCGAGGTAATCGGAGTCCGGCTGATGTTGGGAGTAGGTGGC
TACGTCTCCGAACTCACGACCGAAAAGATCAAGAGCAGCCCGCATGGATTTGACTTGGTCAGGGCCGAGC
CTACATGTGCGAATGATGCCCATACTTGAGCCACCTAACTTTGTTTTAGGGCGACTGCCCTGCTGCGTAA
CATCGTTGCTGCTGCGTACCATGGTCGATCGACAGATCTGCGAAAGCTCGAGAGAGATAGATTTGTAGAG
AGAGACTGGTGATTTCAGCGTGTCCTCTCCAAATGAAATGAACTTCCTTATATAGAGGAAGGGTCTTGCG
AAGGATAGTGGGATTGTGCGTCATCCCTTACGTCAGTGGAGATATCACATCAATCCACTTGCTTTGAAGA
CGTGGTTGGAACGTCTTCTTTTTCCACGATGCTCCTCGTGGGTGGGGGTCCATCTTTGGGACCACTGTCG
GCAGAGGCATCTTGAACGATAGCCTTTCCTTTATCGCAATGATGGCATTTGTAGGTGCCACCTTCCTTTT
CTACTGTCCTTTTGATGAAGTGACAGATAGCTGGGCAATGGAATCCGAGGAGGTTTCCCGATATTACCCT
TTGTTGAAAAGTCTCAATAGCCCTTTGGTCTTCTGAGACTGTATCTTTGATATTCTTGGAGTAGACGAGA
GTGTCGTGCTCCACCATGTTCACATCAATCCACTTGCTTTGAAGACGTGGTTGGAACGTCTTCTTTTTCC
ACGATGCTCCTCGTGGGTGGGGGTCCATCTTTGGGACCACTGTCGGCAGAGGCATCTTGAACGATAGCCT
TTCCTTTATCGCAATGATGGCATTTGTAGGTGCCACCTTCCTTTTCTACTGTCCTTTTGATGAAGTGACA
GATAGCTGGGCAATGGAATCCGAGGAGGTTTCCCGATATTACCCTTTGTTGAAAAGTCTCAATAGCCCTT
TGGTCTTCTGAGACTGTATCTTTGATATTCTTGGAGTAGACGAGAGTGTCGTGCTCCACCATGTTGGCAA
GCTGCTCTAGCCAATACGCAAACCGAATTCAGAAATAAATTCAGCCTAATTCGGCGTTAATTCAGTACAT
TAAAAACGTCCGCAATGTGTTATTAAGTTGTCTAAGCGTCAATTTGTTTACACCACAATATATCCTGCCA
CCAGCCAGCCAACAGCTCCCCGACCGGCAGCTCGGCACAAAATCACCACTCGATACAGGCAGCCCATCAG
TCCGGGACGGCGTCAGCGGGAGAGCCGTTGTAAGGCGGCAGACTTTGCTCATGTTACCGATGCTATTCGG
AAGAACGGCAACTAAGCTGCCGGGTTTGAAACACGGATGATCTCGCGGAGGGTAGCATGTTGATTGTAAC
GATGACAGAGCGTTGCTGCCTGTGATCAATTCGGGCACGAACCCAGTGGACATAAGCCTGTTCGGTTCGT
AAGCTGTAATGCAAGTAGCGTATGCGCTCACGCAACTGGTCCAGAACCTTGACCGAACGCAGCGGTGGTA
ACGGCGCAGTGGCGGTTTTCATGGCTTGTTATGACTGTTTTTTTGGGGTACAGTCTATGCCTCGGGCATC
CAAGCAGCAAGCGCGTTACGCCGTGGGTCGATGTTTGATGTTATGGAGCAGCAACGATGTTACGCAGCAG
GGCAGTCGCCCTAAAACAAAGTTAAACATCATGGGGGAAGCGGTGATCGCCGAAGTATCGACTCAACTAT
CAGAGGTAGTTGGCGTCATCGAGCGCCATCTCGAACCGACGTTGCTGGCCGTACATTTGTACGGCTCCGC
AGTGGATGGCGGCCTGAAGCCACACAGTGATATTGATTTGCTGGTTACGGTGACCGTAAGGCTTGATGAA
ACAACGCGGCGAGCTTTGATCAACGACCTTTTGGAAACTTCGGCTTCCCCTGGAGAGAGCGAGATTCTCC
GCGCTGTAGAAGTCACCATTGTTGTGCACGACGACATCATTCCGTGGCGTTATCCAGCTAAGCGCGAACT
GCAATTTGGAGAATGGCAGCGCAATGACATTCTTGCAGGTATCTTCGAGCCAGCCACGATCGACATTGAT
CTGGCTATCTTGCTGACAAAAGCAAGAGAACATAGCGTTGCCTTGGTAGGTCCAGCGGCGGAGGAACTCT
TTGATCCGGTTCCTGAACAGGATCTATTTGAGGCGCTAAATGAAACCTTAACGCTATGGAACTCGCCGCC
CGACTGGGCTGGCGATGAGCGAAATGTAGTGCTTACGTTGTCCCGCATTTGGTACAGCGCAGTAACCGGC
AAAATCGCGCCGAAGGATGTCGCTGCCGACTGGGCAATGGAGCGCCTGCCGGCCCAGTATCAGCCCGTCA
TACTTGAAGCTAGACAGGCTTATCTTGGACAAGAAGAAGATCGCTTGGCCTCGCGCGCAGATCAGTTGGA
AGAATTTGTCCACTACGTGAAAGGCGAGATCACCAAGGTAGTCGGCAAATAATGTCTAGCTAGAAATTCG
TTCAAGCCGACGCCGCTTCGCGGCGCGGCTTAACTCAAGCGTTAGATGCACTAAGCACATAATTGCTCAC
AGCCAAACTATCAGGTCAAGTCTGCTTTTATTATTTTTAAGCGTGCATAATAAGCCCTACACAAATTGGG
AGATATATCATGCATGACCAAAATCCCTTAACGTGAGTTTTCGTTCCACTGAGCGTCAGACCCCGTAGAA
AAGATCAAAGGATCTTCTTGAGATCCTTTTTTTCTGCGCGTAATCTGCTGCTTGCAAACAAAAAAACCAC
CGCTACCAGCGGTGGTTTGTTTGCCGGATCAAGAGCTACCAACTCTTTTTCCGAAGGTAACTGGCTTCAG
CAGAGCGCAGATACCAAATACTGTCCTTCTAGTGTAGCCGTAGTTAGGCCACCACTTCAAGAACTCTGTA
GCACCGCCTACATACCTCGCTCTGCTAATCCTGTTACCAGTGGCTGCTGCCAGTGGCGATAAGTCGTGTC
TTACCGGGTTGGACTCAAGACGATAGTTACCGGATAAGGCGCAGCGGTCGGGCTGAACGGGGGGTTCGTG
CACACAGCCCAGCTTGGAGCGAACGACCTACACCGAACTGAGATACCTACAGCGTGAGCTATGAGAAAGC
GCCACGCTTCCCGAAGGGAGAAAGGCGGACAGGTATCCGGTAAGCGGCAGGGTCGGAACAGGAGAGCGCA
CGAGGGAGCTTCCAGGGGGAAACGCCTGGTATCTTTATAGTCCTGTCGGGTTTCGCCACCTCTGACTTGA
GCGTCGATTTTTGTGATGCTCGTCAGGGGGGCGGAGCCTATGGAAAAACGCCAGCAACGCGGCCTTTTTA
CGGTTCCTGGCCTTTTGCTGGCCTTTTGCTCACATGTTCTTTCCTGCGTTATCCCCTGATTCTGTGGATA
ACCGTATTACCGCCTTTGAGTGAGCTGATACCGCTCGCCGCAGCCGAACGACCGAGCGCAGCGAGTCAGT
GAGCGAGGAAGCGGAAGAGCGCCTGATGCGGTATTTTCTCCTTACGCATCTGTGCGGTATTTCACACCGC
ATATGGTGCACTCTCAGTACAATCTGCTCTGATGCCGCATAGTTAAGCCAGTATACACTCCGCTATCGCT
ACGTGACTGGGTCATGGCTGCGCCCCGACACCCGCCAACACCCGCTGACGCGCCCTGACGGGCTTGTCTG
CTCCCGGCATCCGCTTACAGACAAGCTGTGACCGTCTCCGGGAGCTGCATGTGTCAGAGGTTTTCACCGT
CATCACCGAAACGCGCGAGGCAGGGTGCCTTGATGTGGGCGCCGGCGGTCGAGTGGCGACGGCGCGGCTT
GTCCGCGCCCTGGTAGATTGCCTGGCCGTAGGCCAGCCATTTTTGAGCGGCCAGCGGCCGCGATAGGCCG
ACGCGAAGCGGCGGGGCGTAGGGAGCGCAGCGACCGAAGGGTAGGCGCTTTTTGCAGCTCTTCGGCTGTG
CGCTGGCCAGACAGTTATGCACAGGCCAGGCGGGTTTTAAGAGTTTTAATAAGTTTTAAAGAGTTTTAGG
CGGAAAAATCGCCTTTTTTCTCTTTTATATCAGTCACTTACATGTGTGACCGGTTCCCAATGTACGGCTT
TGGGTTCCCAATGTACGGGTTCCGGTTCCCAATGTACGGCTTTGGGTTCCCAATGTACGTGCTATCCACA
GGAAAGAGACCTTTTCGACCTTTTTCCCCTGCTAGGGCAATTTGCCCTAGCATCTGCTCCGTACATTAGG
AACCGGCGGATGCTTCGCCCTCGATCAGGTTGCGGTAGCGCATGACTAGGATCGGGCCAGCCTGCCCCGC
CTCCTCCTTCAAATCGTACTCCGGCAGGTCATTTGACCCGATCAGCTTGCGCACGGTGAAACAGAACTTC
TTGAACTCTCCGGCGCTGCCACTGCGTTCGTAGATCGTCTTGAACAACCATCTGGCTTCTGCCTTGCCTG
CGGCGCGGCGTGCCAGGCGGTAGAGAAAACGGCCGATGCCGGGATCGATCAAAAAGTAATCGGGGTGAAC
CGTCAGCACGTCCGGGTTCTTGCCTTCTGTGATCTCGCGGTACATCCAATCAGCTAGCTCGATCTCGATG
TACTCCGGCCGCCCGGTTTCGCTCTTTACGATCTTGTAGCGGCTAATCAAGGCTTCACCCTCGGATACCG
TCACCAGGCGGCCGTTCTTGGCCTTCTTCGTACGCTGCATGGCAACGTGCGTGGTGTTTAACCGAATGCA
GGTTTCTACCAGGTCGTCTTTCTGCTTTCCGCCATCGGCTCGCCGGCAGAACTTGAGTACGTCCGCAACG
TGTGGACGGAACACGCGGCCGGGCTTGTCTCCCTTCCCTTCCCGGTATCGGTTCATGGATTCGGTTAGAT
GGGAAACCGCCATCAGTACCAGGTCGTAATCCCACACACTGGCCATGCCGGCCGGCCCTGCGGAAACCTC
TACGTGCCCGTCTGGAAGCTCGTAGCGGATCACCTCGCCAGCTCGTCGGTCACGCTTCGACAGACGGAAA
ACGGCCACGTCCATGATGCTGCGACTATCGCGGGTGCCCACGTCATAGAGCATCGGAACGAAAAAATCTG
GTTGCTCGTCGCCCTTGGGCGGCTTCCTAATCGACGGCGCACCGGCTGCCGGCGGTTGCCGGGATTCTTT
GCGGATTCGATCAGCGGCCGCTTGCCACGATTCACCGGGGCGTGCTTCTGCCTCGATGCGTTGCCGCTGG
GCGGCCTGCGCGGCCTTCAACTTCTCCACCAGGTCATCACCCAGCGCCGCGCCGATTTGTACCGGGCCGG
ATGGTTTGCGACCGCTCACGCCGATTCCTCGGGCTTGGGGGTTCCAGTGCCATTGCAGGGCCGGCAGACA
ACCCAGCCGCTTACGCCTGGCCAACCGCCCGTTCCTCCACACATGGGGCATTCCACGGCGTCGGTGCCTG
GTTGTTCTTGATTTTCCATGCCGCCTCCTTTAGCCGCTAAAATTCATCTACTCATTTATTCATTTGCTCA
TTTACTCTGGTAGCTGCGCGATGTATTCAGATAGCAGCTCGGTAATGGTCTTGCCTTGGCGTACCGCGTA
CATCTTCAGCTTGGTGTGATCCTCCGCCGGCAACTGAAAGTTGACCCGCTTCATGGCTGGCGTGTCTGCC
AGGCTGGCCAACGTTGCAGCCTTGCTGCTGCGTGCGCTCGGACGGCCGGCACTTAGCGTGTTTGTGCTTT
TGCTCATTTTCTCTTTACCTCATTAACTCAAATGAGTTTTGATTTAATTTCAGCGGCCAGCGCCTGGACC
TCGCGGGCAGCGTCGCCCTCGGGTTCTGATTCAAGAACGGTTGTGCCGGCGGCGGCAGTGCCTGGGTAGC
TCACGCGCTGCGTGATACGGGACTCAAGAATGGGCAGCTCGTACCCGGCCAGCGCCTCGGCAACCTCACC
GCCGATGCGCGTGCCTTTGATCGCCCGCGACACGACAAAGGCCGCTTGTAGCCTTCCATCCGTGACCTCA
ATGCGCTGCTTAACCAGCTCCACCAGGTCGGCGGTGGCCCATATGTCGTAAGGGCTTGGCTGCACCGGAA
TCAGCACGAAGTCGGCTGCCTTGATCGCGGACACAGCCAAGTCCGCCGCCTGGGGCGCTCCGTCGATCAC
TACGAAGTCGCGCCGGCCGATGGCCTTCACGTCGCGGTCAATCGTCGGGCGGTCGATGCCGACAACGGTT
AGCGGTTGATCTTCCCGCACGGCCGCCCAATCGCGGGCACTGCCCTGGGGATCGGAATCGACTAACAGAA
CATCGGCCCCGGCGAGTTGCAGGGCGCGGGCTAGATGGGTTGCGATGGTCGTCTTGCCTGACCCGCCTTT
CTGGTTAAGTACAGCGATAACCTTCATGCGTTCCCCTTGCGTATTTGTTTATTTACTCATCGCATCATAT
ACGCAGCGACCGCATGACGCAAGCTGTTTTACTCAAATACACATCACCTTTTTAGACGGCGGCGCTCGGT
TTCTTCAGCGGCCAAGCTGGCCGGCCAGGCCGCCAGCTTGGCATCAGACAAACCGGCCAGGATTTCATGC
AGCCGCACGGTTGAGACGTGCGCGGGCGGCTCGAACACGTACCCGGCCGCGATCATCTCCGCCTCGATCT
CTTCGGTAATGAAAAACGGTTCGTCCTGGCCGTCCTGGTGCGGTTTCATGCTTGTTCCTCTTGGCGTTCA
TTCTCGGCGGCCGCCAGGGCGTCGGCCTCGGTCAATGCGTCCTCACGGAAGGCACCGCGCCGCCTGGCCT
CGGTGGGCGTCACTTCCTCGCTGCGCTCAAGTGCGCGGTACAGGGTCGAGCGATGCACGCCAAGCAGTGC
AGCCGCCTCTTTCACGGTGCGGCCTTCCTGGTCGATCAGCTCGCGGGCGTGCGCGATCTGTGCCGGGGTG
AGGGTAGGGCGGGGGCCAAACTTCACGCCTCGGGCCTTGGCGGCCTCGCGCCCGCTCCGGGTGCGGTCGA
TGATTAGGGAACGCTCGAACTCGGCAATGCCGGCGAACACGGTCAACACCATGCGGCCGGCCGGCGTGGT
GGTGTCGGCCCACGGCTCTGCCAGGCTACGCAGGCCCGCGCCGGCCTCCTGGATGCGCTCGGCAATGTCC
AGTAGGTCGCGGGTGCTGCGGGCCAGGCGGTCTAGCCTGGTCACTGTCACAACGTCGCCAGGGCGTAGGT
GGTCAAGCATCCTGGCCAGCTCCGGGCGGTCGCGCCTGGTGCCGGTGATCTTCTCGGAAAACAGCTTGGT
GCAGCCGGCCGCGTGCAGTTCGGCCCGTTGGTTGGTCAAGTCCTGGTCGTCGGTGCTGACGCGGGCATAG
CCCAGCAGGCCAGCGGCGGCGCTCTTGTTCATGGCGTAATGTCTCCGGTTCTAGTCGCAAGTATTCTACT
TTATGCGACTAAAACACGCGACAAGAAAACGCCAGGAAAAGGGCAGGGCGGCAGCCTGTCGCGTAACTTA
GGACTTGTGCGACATGTCGTTTTCAGAAGACGGCTGCACTGAACGTCAGAAGCCGACTGCACTATAGCAG
CGGAGGGGTTGGATCAAAGTACTTTGATCCCGAGGGGAACCCTGTGGTTGGCATGCACATACAAATGGAC
GAACGGATAAACCT
