>Addgene plasmid #68600 | pMpGWB209 | addgene partial sequence | sequence record 130102 | NOSterm-R 5'-attgccaaatgtttgaacga-3'
TCATCCTTGTAGTCGATGTCATGATCTTTATAATCACCGTCATGGTCTTTGTAGTCGCTGTTATCAACCA
CTTTGTACAAGAAAGCTGAACGAGAAACGTAAAATGATATAAATATCAATACTATTAAATTAGATTTTGC
ATAAAAAACAGACTACATAATACTGTAAAACACAACATATCCAGTCACTATGGTCGACCTGCAGACTGGC
TGTGTATAAGGGAGCCTGACATTTATATTCCCCAGAACATCAGGTTAATGGCGTTTTTGATGTCATTTTC
GCGGTGGCTGAGATCAGCCACTTCTTCCCCGATAACGGAGACCGGCACACTGGCCATATCGGTGGTCATC
ATGCGCCAGCTTTCATCCCCGATATGCACCACCGGGTAAAGTTCACGGGAGACTTTATCTGACAGCAGAC
GTGCACTGGCCAGGGGGATCACCATCCGTCGCCCGGGCGTGTCAATAATATCACTCTGTACATCCACAAA
CAGACGATAACGGCTCTCTCTTTTATAGGTGTAAACCTTAAACTGCATTTCACCAGCCCCTGTTCTCGTC
AGCAAAAGAGCCGTTCATTTCAATAAACCGGGCGACCTCAGCCATCCCTTCCTGATTTTCCGCTTTCCAG
CGTT
