>Addgene plasmid #68600 | pMpGWB209 | addgene partial sequence | sequence record 135382 | GW-5 5'-AATCTCGCCGGATCCTAACT-3'
AAGTGTAAAGCCTGGGGTGCCTAATGCGGCCCCTCGAGGGGCCGCCATAGTGACTGGATATGTTGTGTTT
TACAGTATTATGTAGTCTGTTTTTTATGCAAAATCTAATTTAATATATTGATATTTATATCATTTTACGT
TTCTCGTTCAGCTTTTTTGTACAAACTTGTTGATAACTCTAGACCCAAGCTTGGCACTGGCCGTCGTTTT
ACAACGTCGTGACTGGGAAAACCCTGGCGTTACCCAACTTAATCGCCTTGCAGCACATCCCCCTTTCGCC
AGCTGGCGTAATAGCGAAGAGGCCCGCACCGATCGCCCTTCCCAACAGTTGCGCAGCCTGAATGGCGAAT
GCTAGAGCAGCTTGAGCTTGGATCAGATTGTCGTTTCCCGCCTTCAGTTTAAACTATCAGTGTTTGACAG
GATATATTGGCGGGTAAACCTAAGAGAAAAGAGCGTTTATTAGAATAATCGGATATTTAAAAGGGCGTGA
AAAGGTTTATCCGTTCGTCCATTTGTATGTGCATGCCAACCACAGGGTTCCCCTCGGGATCAAAGTACTT
TGATCCAACCCC
